Addgene plasmid #173570: Lenti-sgArhgap35#2/Cre
Purpose: Expresses a Arhgap35-targeting gRNA and Cre-recombinase
Depositing lab: Charles Swanton. Depositing organization: University College London. Publication: A functional taxonomy of tumor suppression in oncogenic KRAS-driven lung cancer. Cai H, Chew SK, Li C, Tsai MK, Andrejka L, Murray CW, Hughes NW, Shuldiner EG, Ashkin EL, Tang R, Hung KL, Chen LC, Lee SYC, Yousefi M, Lin WY, Kunder CA, Cong L, McFarland CD, Petrov DA, Swanton C, Winslow MM. Cancer Discov. 2021 Feb 19. pii: 2159-8290.CD-20-1325. doi: 10.1158/2159-8290.CD-20-1325. PubMed 33608386.
Backbone
  Vector backbone: pLL3.3
  Vector type: Lentiviral, Cre/Lox, CRISPR
Growth in bacteria
  Bacterial resistance: Ampicillin, 100 μg/mL
  Growth temperature: 37°C
  Growth strain: NEB Stable
  Copy number: High Copy
Gene/Insert
  Gene/Insert name: gRNA targeting Arhgap35
  gRNA/shRNA sequence: CAGAGGTCTCTACAACCTGG
  Species: M. musculus (mouse)
  Entrez Gene: Grlf1 (a.k.a. 6430596G11Rik, AI841135, Arhgap35, KIAA1722, mKIAA1722, p190RhoGAP)
  Cloning method: Restriction Enzyme; 5′ cloning site unknown (unknown if destroyed); 3′ cloning site unknown (unknown if destroyed)
Terms and licenses: Academic/Nonprofit Terms; Industry Terms: Not Available to Industry
How to cite: Lenti-sgArhgap35#2/Cre was a gift from Charles Swanton (Addgene plasmid # 173570 ; http://n2t.net/addgene:173570 ; RRID:Addgene_173570)
