[The description below was written by a language model from this plasmid's Addgene catalogue record and pLannotate feature annotations shown in this document.]
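Description:
Lenti-sgArhgap35#2/Cre is a 7,760-nt HIV-1-based lentiviral transfer plasmid built on the pLL3.3 backbone that co-delivers a CRISPR guide RNA and Cre recombinase. It is maintained in E. coli through a high-copy ColE1/pUC-type origin and selected with ampicillin via the β-lactamase gene. The viral portion begins with a CMV enhancer/promoter fused to a truncated 5' LTR, which drives transcription of the viral genome in packaging cells. This is followed by the Ψ packaging signal with an adjoining gag fragment, the Rev response element for Rev-dependent nuclear export, and the cPPT/CTS, which aids nuclear import of the reverse-transcribed genome. A WPRE lies downstream of the payload to enhance transcript stability and expression. Beyond it are a nef-annotated fragment and a second truncated LTR annotation at the 3' end. No viral structural or enzymatic genes are intact, so packaging functions must be supplied in trans.

The payload consists of two independent expression units. A human U6 RNA polymerase III promoter drives a guide directed against mouse Arhgap35 (also known as Grlf1 or p190RhoGAP), fused to the Streptococcus pyogenes Cas9 gRNA scaffold. Downstream, the mouse PGK promoter drives Cre recombinase, which pLannotate annotates as a fragment. The plasmid does not encode Cas9, so editing requires a Cas9-expressing host. The design suits transduction of cells or tissues carrying loxP-controlled alleles, where Cre recombines those alleles and the guide disrupts Arhgap35 in the same cells. The associated publication concerns functional analysis of tumour suppressors in oncogenic KRAS-driven lung cancer. The "#2" in the name suggests it is one of several guides against this gene.
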