Features (pLannotate 1.2.2; 21 found; start..end, strand, type, name):
    118..170     -  misc_feature   bom (fragment): basis of mobility region from pBR322
    325..704     +  enhancer       CMV enhancer: human cytomegalovirus immediate early enhancer
    705..904     +  promoter       CMV promoter: human cytomegalovirus (CMV) immediate early promoter
    922..1102    +  LTR            5' LTR (truncated): truncated 5' long terminal repeat (LTR) from HIV-1
   1149..1274    +  misc_feature   HIV-1 Ψ: packaging signal of human immunodeficiency virus type 1
   1258..1596    +  CDS            HIV-1 gag (fragment): gag protein from human immunodeficiency virus 1; gag
   1771..2004    +  misc_feature   RRE: The Rev response element (RRE) of HIV-1 allows for Rev-dependent mRNA export from the nucleus to the cytoplasm.
   2381..2481    +  CDS            Rev (fragment): human immunodeficiency virus 1 (HIV-1) Rev protein; rev; enhances nuclear export of unspliced and incompletely spliced viral mRNAs
   2531..2648    +  misc_feature   cPPT/CTS: central polypurine tract and central termination sequence of HIV-1
   2730..2970    +  promoter       U6 promoter: RNA polymerase III promoter for human U6 snRNA
   3000..3075    +  misc_RNA       gRNA scaffold: guide RNA scaffold for the Streptococcus pyogenes CRISPR/Cas9 system
   3128..3620    +  promoter       PGK promoter: mouse phosphoglycerate kinase 1 promoter
   3650..4680    +  CDS            Cre (fragment): site-specific recombinase Cre is a site-specific recombinase from bacteriophage P1. Recombination occurs at loxP sequences.
   4713..4736    +  misc_feature   MCS (fragment): pBluescript multiple cloning site
   4736..5324    +  misc_feature   WPRE: woodchuck hepatitis virus posttranscriptional regulatory element
   5325..5344    +  misc_feature   MCS (fragment): pBluescript multiple cloning site
   5346..5846    +  CDS            nef (fragment): NEF_HV1LA - Experimental evidence at protein level: Swiss-Prot protein existence level 1. Extracellular Nef protein targets CD4(+) T-lymphocytes for apoptosis by interacting with CXCR4 surface receptors. From Human immunodeficiency virus type 1 group M subtype B (isolate Lai) (HIV-1).
   5853..6033    +  LTR            5' LTR (truncated): truncated 5' long terminal repeat (LTR) from HIV-1
   6095..6683    -  rep_origin     ori: high-copy-number ColE1/pMB1/pBR322/pUC origin of replication
   6854..7714    -  CDS            AmpR: β-lactamase; bla; confers resistance to ampicillin, carbenicillin, and related antibiotics
   7715..59      -  promoter       AmpR promoter (across the origin): bla
>Addgene plasmid #173570 | Lenti-sgArhgap35#2/Cre | addgene full sequence | sequence record 359398 | Addgene NGS Result
CTCATGAGCGGATACATATTTGAATGTATTTAGAAAAATAAACAAATAGGGGTTCCGCGCACATTTCCCC
GAAAAGTGCCACCTGACGTCGACGGATCGGGAGATCTCCCGATCCCCTATGGTGCACTCTCAGTACAATC
TGCTCTGATGCCGCATAGTTAAGCCAGTATCTGCTCCCTGCTTGTGTGTTGGAGGTCGCTGAGTAGTGCG
CGAGCAAAATTTAAGCTACAACAAGGCAAGGCTTGACCGACAATTGCATGAAGAATCTGCTTAGGGTTAG
GCGTTTTGCGCTGCTTCGCGATGTACGGGCCAGATATACGCGTTGACATTGATTATTGACTAGTTATTAA
TAGTAATCAATTACGGGGTCATTAGTTCATAGCCCATATATGGAGTTCCGCGTTACATAACTTACGGTAA
ATGGCCCGCCTGGCTGACCGCCCAACGACCCCCGCCCATTGACGTCAATAATGACGTATGTTCCCATAGT
AACGCCAATAGGGACTTTCCATTGACGTCAATGGGTGGAGTATTTACGGTAAACTGCCCACTTGGCAGTA
CATCAAGTGTATCATATGCCAAGTACGCCCCCTATTGACGTCAATGACGGTAAATGGCCCGCCTGGCATT
ATGCCCAGTACATGACCTTATGGGACTTTCCTACTTGGCAGTACATCTACGTATTAGTCATCGCTATTAC
CATGGTGATGCGGTTTTGGCAGTACATCAATGGGCGTGGATAGCGGTTTGACTCACGGGGATTTCCAAGT
CTCCACCCCATTGACGTCAATGGGAGTTTGTTTTGGCACCAAAATCAACGGGACTTTCCAAAATGTCGTA
ACAACTCCGCCCCATTGACGCAAATGGGCGGTAGGCGTGTACGGTGGGAGGTCTATATAAGCAGCGCGTT
TTGCCTGTACTGGGTCTCTCTGGTTAGACCAGATCTGAGCCTGGGAGCTCTCTGGCTAACTAGGGAACCC
ACTGCTTAAGCCTCAATAAAGCTTGCCTTGAGTGCTTCAAGTAGTGTGTGCCCGTCTGTTGTGTGACTCT
GGTAACTAGAGATCCCTCAGACCCTTTTAGTCAGTGTGGAAAATCTCTAGCAGTGGCGCCCGAACAGGGA
CTTGAAAGCGAAAGGGAAACCAGAGGAGCTCTCTCGACGCAGGACTCGGCTTGCTGAAGCGCGCACGGCA
AGAGGCGAGGGGCGGCGACTGGTGAGTACGCCAAAAATTTTGACTAGCGGAGGCTAGAAGGAGAGAGATG
GGTGCGAGAGCGTCAGTATTAAGCGGGGGAGAATTAGATCGCGATGGGAAAAAATTCGGTTAAGGCCAGG
GGGAAAGAAAAAATATAAATTAAAACATATAGTATGGGCAAGCAGGGAGCTAGAACGATTCGCAGTTAAT
CCTGGCCTGTTAGAAACATCAGAAGGCTGTAGACAAATACTGGGACAGCTACAACCATCCCTTCAGACAG
GATCAGAAGAACTTAGATCATTATATAATACAGTAGCAACCCTCTATTGTGTGCATCAAAGGATAGAGAT
AAAAGACACCAAGGAAGCTTTAGACAAGATAGAGGAAGAGCAAAACAAAAGTAAGACCACCGCACAGCAA
GCGGCCGGCCGCTGATCTTCAGACCTGGAGGAGGAGATATGAGGGACAATTGGAGAAGTGAATTATATAA
ATATAAAGTAGTAAAAATTGAACCATTAGGAGTAGCACCCACCAAGGCAAAGAGAAGAGTGGTGCAGAGA
GAAAAAAGAGCAGTGGGAATAGGAGCTTTGTTCCTTGGGTTCTTGGGAGCAGCAGGAAGCACTATGGGCG
CAGCGTCAATGACGCTGACGGTACAGGCCAGACAATTATTGTCTGGTATAGTGCAGCAGCAGAACAATTT
GCTGAGGGCTATTGAGGCGCAACAGCATCTGTTGCAACTCACAGTCTGGGGCATCAAGCAGCTCCAGGCA
AGAATCCTGGCTGTGGAAAGATACCTAAAGGATCAACAGCTCCTGGGGATTTGGGGTTGCTCTGGAAAAC
TCATTTGCACCACTGCTGTGCCTTGGAATGCTAGTTGGAGTAATAAATCTCTGGAACAGATTTGGAATCA
CACGACCTGGATGGAGTGGGACAGAGAAATTAACAATTACACAAGCTTAATACACTCCTTAATTGAAGAA
TCGCAAAACCAGCAAGAAAAGAATGAACAAGAATTATTGGAATTAGATAAATGGGCAAGTTTGTGGAATT
GGTTTAACATAACAAATTGGCTGTGGTATATAAAATTATTCATAATGATAGTAGGAGGCTTGGTAGGTTT
AAGAATAGTTTTTGCTGTACTTTCTATAGTGAATAGAGTTAGGCAGGGATATTCACCATTATCGTTTCAG
ACCCACCTCCCAACCCCGAGGGGACCCGACAGGCCCGAAGGAATAGAAGAAGAAGGTGGAGAGAGAGACA
GAGACAGATCCATTCGATTAGTGAACGGATCGGCACTGCGTGCGCCAATTCTGCAGACAAATGGCAGTAT
TCATCCACAATTTTAAAAGAAAAGGGGGGATTGGGGGGTACAGTGCAGGGGAAAGAATAGTAGACATAAT
AGCAACAGACATACAAACTAAAGAATTACAAAAACAAATTACAAAAATTCAAAATTTTCGGGTTTATTAC
AGGGACAGCAGAGATCCAGTTTGGTTAGTACCGGGCCCGCTCTAGCCCTGCAGGAACTGTTTAAACTGTG
AGGGCCTATTTCCCATGATTCCTTCATATTTGCATATACGATACAAGGCTGTTAGAGAGATAATTGGAAT
TAATTTGACTGTAAACACAAAGATATTAGTACAAAATACGTGACGTAGAAAGTAATAATTTCTTGGGTAG
TTTGCAGTTTTAAAATTATGTTTTAAAATGGACTATCATATGCTTACCGTAACTTGAAAGTATTTCGATT
TCTTGGCTTTATATATCTTGTGGAAAGGACCAAACACCGCAGAGGTCTCTACAACCTGGGTTTTAGAGCT
AGAAATAGCAAGTTAAAATAAGGCTAGTCCGTTATCAACTTGAAAAAGTGGCACCGAGTCGGTGCTTTTT
TGTTTGGCGCGCCTATGGCTTAATTAACATGGCGGCCGCATTCTACCGGGTAGGGGAGGCGCTTTTCCCA
AGGCAGTCTGGAGCATGCGCTTTAGCAGCCCCGCTGGGCACTTGGCGCTACACAAGTGGCCTCTGGCCTC
GCACACATTCCACATCCACCGGTAGGCGCCAACCGGCTCCGTTCTTTGGTGGCCCCTTCGCGCCACCTTC
TACTCCTCCCCTAGTCAGGAAGTTCCCCCCCGCCCCGCAGCTCGCGTCGTGCAGGACGTGACAAATGGAA
GTAGCACGTCTCACTAGTCTCGTGCAGATGGACAGCACCGCTGAGCAATGGAAGCGGGTAGGCCTTTGGG
GCAGCGGCCAATAGCAGCTTTGCTCCTTCGCTTTCTGGGCTCAGAGGCTGGGAAGGGGTGGGTCCGGGGG
CGGGCTCAGGGGCGGGCTCAGGGGCGGGGCGGGCGCCCGAAGGTCCTCCGGAGGCCCGGCATTCTGCACG
CTTCAAAAGCGCACGTCTGCCGCGCTGTTCTCCTCTTCCTCATCTCCGGGACCCGGGATGCCCAAGAAGA
AGAGGAAGGTGTCCAATTTACTGACCGTACACCAAAATTTGCCTGCATTACCGGTCGATGCAACGAGTGA
TGAGGTTCGCAAGAACCTGATGGACATGTTCAGGGATCGCCAGGCGTTTTCTGAGCATACCTGGAAAATG
CTTCTGTCCGTTTGCCGGTCGTGGGCGGCATGGTGCAAGTTGAATAACCGGAAATGGTTTCCCGCAGAAC
CTGAAGATGTTCGCGATTATCTTCTATATCTTCAGGCGCGCGGTCTGGCAGTAAAAACTATCCAGCAACA
TTTGGGCCAGCTAAACATGCTTCATCGTCGGTCCGGGCTGCCACGACCAAGTGACAGCAATGCTGTTTCA
CTGGTTATGCGGCGGATCCGAAAAGAAAACGTTGATGCCGGTGAACGTGCAAAACAGGCTCTAGCGTTCG
AACGCACTGATTTCGACCAGGTTCGTTCACTCATGGAAAATAGCGATCGCTGCCAGGATATACGTAATCT
GGCATTTCTGGGGATTGCTTATAACACCCTGTTACGTATAGCCGAAATTGCCAGGATCAGGGTTAAAGAT
ATCTCACGTACTGACGGTGGGAGAATGTTAATCCATATTGGCAGAACGAAAACGCTGGTTAGCACCGCAG
GTGTAGAGAAGGCACTTAGCCTGGGGGTAACTAAACTGGTCGAGCGATGGATTTCCGTCTCTGGTGTAGC
TGATGATCCGAATAACTACCTGTTTTGCCGGGTCAGAAAAAATGGTGTTGCCGCGCCATCTGCCACCAGC
CAGCTATCAACTCGCGCCCTGGAAGGGATTTTTGAAGCAACTCATCGATTGATTTACGGCGCTAAGGATG
ACTCTGGTCAGAGATACCTGGCCTGGTCTGGACACAGTGCCCGTGTCGGAGCCGCGCGAGATATGGCCCG
CGCTGGAGTTTCAATACCGGAGATCATGCAAGCTGGTGGCTGGACCAATGTAAATATTGTCATGAACTAT
ATCCGTAACCTGGATAGTGAAACAGGGGCAATGGTGCGCCTGCTGGAAGATGGCGATTAGCCATGTTTAA
GGGTTCCGGTTCCACTAGGTACAATTCGATATCAAGCTTATCGATAATCAACCTCTGGATTACAAAATTT
GTGAAAGATTGACTGGTATTCTTAACTATGTTGCTCCTTTTACGCTATGTGGATACGCTGCTTTAATGCC
TTTGTATCATGCTATTGCTTCCCGTATGGCTTTCATTTTCTCCTCCTTGTATAAATCCTGGTTGCTGTCT
CTTTATGAGGAGTTGTGGCCCGTTGTCAGGCAACGTGGCGTGGTGTGCACTGTGTTTGCTGACGCAACCC
CCACTGGTTGGGGCATTGCCACCACCTGTCAGCTCCTTTCCGGGACTTTCGCTTTCCCCCTCCCTATTGC
CACGGCGGAACTCATCGCCGCCTGCCTTGCCCGCTGCTGGACAGGGGCTCGGCTGTTGGGCACTGACAAT
TCCGTGGTGTTGTCGGGGAAATCATCGTCCTTTCCTTGGCTGCTCGCCTGTGTTGCCACCTGGATTCTGC
GCGGGACGTCCTTCTGCTACGTCCCTTCGGCCCTCAATCCAGCGGACCTTCCTTCCCGCGGCCTGCTGCC
GGCTCTGCGGCCTCTTCCGCGTCTTCGCCTTCGCCCTCAGACGAGTCGGATCTCCCTTTGGGCCGCCTCC
CCGCATCGATACCGTCGACCTCGATCGAGACCTAGAAAAACATGGAGCAATCACAAGTAGCAATACAGCA
GCTACCAATGCTGATTGTGCCTGGCTAGAAGCACAAGAGGAGGAGGAGGTGGGTTTTCCAGTCACACCTC
AGGTACCTTTAAGACCAATGACTTACAAGGCAGCTGTAGATCTTAGCCACTTTTTAAAAGAAAAGGGGGG
ACTGGAAGGGCTAATTCACTCCCAACGAAGACAAGATATCCTTGATCTGTGGATCTACCACACACAAGGC
TACTTCCCTGATTGGCAGAACTACACACCAGGGCCAGGGATCAGATATCCACTGACCTTTGGATGGTGCT
ACAAGCTAGTACCAGTTGAGCAAGAGAAGGTAGAAGAAGCCAATGAAGGAGAGAACACCCGCTTGTTACA
CCCTGTGAGCCTGCATGGGATGGATGACCCGGAGAGAGAAGTATTAGAGTGGAGGTTTGACAGCCGCCTA
GCATTTCATCACATGGCCCGAGAGCTGCATCCGGACTGTACTGGGTCTCTCTGGTTAGACCAGATCTGAG
CCTGGGAGCTCTCTGGCTAACTAGGGAACCCACTGCTTAAGCCTCAATAAAGCTTGCCTTGAGTGCTTCA
AGTAGTGTGTGCCCGTCTGTTGTGTGACTCTGGTAACTAGAGATCCCTCAGACCCTTTTAGTCAGTGTGG
AAAATCTCTAGCAGCATGTGAGCAAAAGGCCAGCAAAAGGCCAGGAACCGTAAAAAGGCCGCGTTGCTGG
CGTTTTTCCATAGGCTCCGCCCCCCTGACGAGCATCACAAAAATCGACGCTCAAGTCAGAGGTGGCGAAA
CCCGACAGGACTATAAAGATACCAGGCGTTTCCCCCTGGAAGCTCCCTCGTGCGCTCTCCTGTTCCGACC
CTGCCGCTTACCGGATACCTGTCCGCCTTTCTCCCTTCGGGAAGCGTGGCGCTTTCTCATAGCTCACGCT
GTAGGTATCTCAGTTCGGTGTAGGTCGTTCGCTCCAAGCTGGGCTGTGTGCACGAACCCCCCGTTCAGCC
CGACCGCTGCGCCTTATCCGGTAACTATCGTCTTGAGTCCAACCCGGTAAGACACGACTTATCGCCACTG
GCAGCAGCCACTGGTAACAGGATTAGCAGAGCGAGGTATGTAGGCGGTGCTACAGAGTTCTTGAAGTGGT
GGCCTAACTACGGCTACACTAGAAGAACAGTATTTGGTATCTGCGCTCTGCTGAAGCCAGTTACCTTCGG
AAAAAGAGTTGGTAGCTCTTGATCCGGCAAACAAACCACCGCTGGTAGCGGTGGTTTTTTTGTTTGCAAG
CAGCAGATTACGCGCAGAAAAAAAGGATCTCAAGAAGATCCTTTGATCTTTTCTACGGGGTCTGACGCTC
AGTGGAACGAAAACTCACGTTAAGGGATTTTGGTCATGAGATTATCAAAAAGGATCTTCACCTAGATCCT
TTTAAATTAAAAATGAAGTTTTAAATCAATCTAAAGTATATATGAGTAAACTTGGTCTGACAGTTACCAA
TGCTTAATCAGTGAGGCACCTATCTCAGCGATCTGTCTATTTCGTTCATCCATAGTTGCCTGACTCCCCG
TCGTGTAGATAACTACGATACGGGAGGGCTTACCATCTGGCCCCAGTGCTGCAATGATACCGCGAGACCC
ACGCTCACCGGCTCCAGATTTATCAGCAATAAACCAGCCAGCCGGAAGGGCCGAGCGCAGAAGTGGTCCT
GCAACTTTATCCGCCTCCATCCAGTCTATTAATTGTTGCCGGGAAGCTAGAGTAAGTAGTTCGCCAGTTA
ATAGTTTGCGCAACGTTGTTGCCATTGCTACAGGCATCGTGGTGTCACGCTCGTCGTTTGGTATGGCTTC
ATTCAGCTCCGGTTCCCAACGATCAAGGCGAGTTACATGATCCCCCATGTTGTGCAAAAAAGCGGTTAGC
TCCTTCGGTCCTCCGATCGTTGTCAGAAGTAAGTTGGCCGCAGTGTTATCACTCATGGTTATGGCAGCAC
TGCATAATTCTCTTACTGTCATGCCATCCGTAAGATGCTTTTCTGTGACTGGTGAGTACTCAACCAAGTC
ATTCTGAGAATAGTGTATGCGGCGACCGAGTTGCTCTTGCCCGGCGTCAATACGGGATAATACCGCGCCA
CATAGCAGAACTTTAAAAGTGCTCATCATTGGAAAACGTTCTTCGGGGCGAAAACTCTCAAGGATCTTAC
CGCTGTTGAGATCCAGTTCGATGTAACCCACTCGTGCACCCAACTGATCTTCAGCATCTTTTACTTTCAC
CAGCGTTTCTGGGTGAGCAAAAACAGGAAGGCAAAATGCCGCAAAAAAGGGAATAAGGGCGACACGGAAA
TGTTGAATACTCATACTCTTCCTTTTTCAATATTATTGAAGCATTTATCAGGGTTATTGT
